Addgene plasmid #80838: pIRES-EGFP2-AXL-Y481F
Purpose: Contains GFP-tagged AXL insert with Y481F mutation
Depositing lab: Aaron Meyer.
Backbone
  Vector backbone: IRES2-EGFP
  Backbone manufacturer: Clonetech
  Backbone size w/o insert (bp): 5308
  Total vector size (bp): 7927
  Vector type: Mammalian Expression
  Selectable markers: Neomycin (select with G418) ; EGFP
Growth in bacteria
  Bacterial resistance: Kanamycin, 50 μg/mL
  Growth temperature: 37°C
  Growth strain: DH5alpha
  Copy number: High Copy
Gene/Insert
  Gene/Insert name: Tyrosine-protein kinase receptor UFO (alt names: AXL; UFO; AXL oncogene)
  Species: H. sapiens (human)
  Insert size (bp): 2619
  Mutation: Y481F
  GenBank ID: AAH32229.1
  Promoter: CMV
  Cloning method: Restriction Enzyme; 5′ cloning site NheI (not destroyed); 3′ cloning site BamHI (not destroyed)
  Sequencing primers: 5′ CGCAAATGGGCGGTAGGCGTG; 3′ CTGGTCGAGCTGGACGGCGACG
Terms and licenses: Academic/Nonprofit Terms; Industry Terms: Not Available to Industry
How to cite: pIRES-EGFP2-AXL-Y481F was a gift from Aaron Meyer (Addgene plasmid # 80838)
