[The description below was written by a language model from this plasmid's Addgene catalogue record and pLannotate feature annotations shown in this document.]
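Description:
pIRES-EGFP2-AXL-Y481F is a 7.9 kb mammalian expression plasmid built on the commercial IRES2-EGFP backbone. It carries the human receptor tyrosine kinase AXL (also called UFO) with a tyrosine-to-phenylalanine substitution at residue 481. The roughly 2.6 kb AXL coding sequence was inserted between the NheI and BamHI sites, both of which are retained. It sits directly downstream of the human cytomegalovirus immediate early enhancer and promoter. After the AXL open reading frame comes an encephalomyocarditis virus IRES, then EGFP, and the transcript is terminated by an SV40 polyadenylation signal.

In this layout a single CMV-driven bicistronic mRNA encodes both proteins, with EGFP translated independently from the internal ribosome entry site. The catalogue purpose line calls the insert "GFP-tagged", but the feature table shows AXL and EGFP as separate coding sequences with the IRES between them. This indicates co-expression of a fluorescent marker rather than a fusion protein, so green fluorescence reports which cells are transfected and expressing the construct.

In bacteria the plasmid replicates from a high-copy ColE1/pUC-type origin and is selected with kanamycin. The same Tn5 aminoglycoside phosphotransferase gene (NeoR/KanR) is driven by a bacterial bla promoter placed in tandem with the SV40 enhancer and early promoter, and is followed by an HSV TK polyadenylation signal. It therefore also allows G418 selection of stable mammalian transfectants. An f1 origin is present as well. The short large T antigen, ble and bGH poly(A) fragments annotated by the software appear to be backbone remnants rather than functional parts.

Replacing a tyrosine with phenylalanine removes the hydroxyl group needed for phosphorylation. The construct would therefore suit studies of how this AXL residue contributes to receptor signalling, although the record does not state a specific application.
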