Features (pLannotate 1.2.2; 15 found; start..end, strand, type, name):
     61..364     +  enhancer       CMV enhancer: human cytomegalovirus immediate early enhancer
    365..568     +  promoter       CMV promoter: human cytomegalovirus (CMV) immediate early promoter
    597..3251    +  CDS            AXL: UFO_HUMAN - Also known as UFO. Experimental evidence at protein level: Swiss-Prot protein existence level 1. (Microbial infection) Acts as a receptor for Ebolavirus, possibly through GAS6 binding to phosphatidyl-serine at the surface of virion envelope. From Homo sapiens (Human).
   3397..3859    +  misc_feature   IRES: internal ribosome entry site (IRES) of the encephalomyocarditis virus (EMCV)
   3873..4592    +  CDS            EGFP: the original enhanced GFP (Yang et al., 1996) mammalian codon-optimized
   4609..4692    +  CDS            large T antigen (fragment): large T antigen from SV40 (simian virus 40)
   4715..4836    +  polyA_signal   SV40 poly(A) signal: SV40 polyadenylation signal
   4870..5298    -  rep_origin     f1 ori (sequence partly withheld): f1 bacteriophage origin of replication; arrow indicates direction of (+) strand synthesis
   5325..5429    +  promoter       AmpR promoter: bla
   5431..5788    +  promoter       SV40 promoter: SV40 enhancer and early promoter
   5823..6617    +  CDS            NeoR/KanR: aminoglycoside phosphotransferase from Tn5; aph(3')-II (or nptII); confers resistance to neomycin, kanamycin, and G418 (Geneticin®)
   6638..6790    +  CDS            ble (fragment): BLE_KLEPN - Experimental evidence at protein level: Swiss-Prot protein existence level 1. Binding protein with a strong affinity to the bleomycin family of antibiotics. Binds to CL990; an antimitotic-antibiotic compound. From Klebsiella pneumoniae.
   6849..6896    +  polyA_signal   HSV TK poly(A) signal: herpes simplex virus thymidine kinase polyadenylation signal (Cole and Stacy, 1985)
   6987..7003    -  polyA_signal   bGH poly(A) signal (fragment): bovine growth hormone polyadenylation signal
   7225..7813    +  rep_origin     ori: high-copy-number ColE1/pMB1/pBR322/pUC origin of replication
>Addgene plasmid #80838 | pIRES-EGFP2-AXL-Y481F | depositor full sequence | sequence record 152629 | pIRES-EGFP2-AXL-Y481F sequence 7927 bps
TAGTTATTAATAGTAATCAATTACGGGGTCATTAGTTCATAGCCCATATATGGAGTTCCGCGTTACATAA
CTTACGGTAAATGGCCCGCCTGGCTGACCGCCCAACGACCCCCGCCCATTGACGTCAATAATGACGTATG
TTCCCATAGTAACGCCAATAGGGACTTTCCATTGACGTCAATGGGTGGAGTATTTACGGTAAACTGCCCA
CTTGGCAGTACATCAAGTGTATCATATGCCAAGTACGCCCCCTATTGACGTCAATGACGGTAAATGGCCC
GCCTGGCATTATGCCCAGTACATGACCTTATGGGACTTTCCTACTTGGCAGTACATCTACGTATTAGTCA
TCGCTATTACCATGGTGATGCGGTTTTGGCAGTACATCAATGGGCGTGGATAGCGGTTTGACTCACGGGG
ATTTCCAAGTCTCCACCCCATTGACGTCAATGGGAGTTTGTTTTGGCACCAAAATCAACGGGACTTTCCA
AAATGTCGTAACAACTCCGCCCCATTGACGCAAATGGGCGGTAGGCGTGTACGGTGGGAGGTCTATATAA
GCAGAGCTGGTTTAGTGAACCGTCAGATCCGCTAGCATGGCGTGGCGGTGCCCCAGGATGGGCAGGGTCC
CGCTGGCCTGGTGCTTGGCGCTGTGCGGCTGGGCGTGCATGGCCCCCAGGGGCACGCAGGCTGAAGAAAG
TCCCTTCGTGGGCAACCCAGGGAATATCACAGGTGCCCGGGGACTCACGGGCACCCTTCGGTGTCAGCTC
CAGGTTCAGGGAGAGCCCCCCGAGGTACATTGGCTTCGGGATGGACAGATCCTGGAGCTCGCGGACAGCA
CCCAGACCCAGGTGCCCCTGGGTGAGGATGAACAGGATGACTGGATAGTGGTCAGCCAGCTCAGAATCAC
CTCCCTGCAGCTTTCCGACACGGGACAGTACCAGTGTTTGGTGTTTCTGGGACATCAGACCTTCGTGTCC
CAGCCTGGCTATGTTGGGCTGGAGGGCTTGCCTTACTTCCTGGAGGAGCCCGAAGACAGGACTGTGGCCG
CCAACACCCCCTTCAACCTGAGCTGCCAAGCTCAGGGACCCCCAGAGCCCGTGGACCTACTCTGGCTCCA
GGATGCTGTCCCCCTGGCCACGGCTCCAGGTCACGGCCCCCAGCGCAGCCTGCATGTTCCAGGGCTGAAC
AAGACATCCTCTTTCTCCTGCGAAGCCCATAACGCCAAGGGGGTCACCACATCCCGCACAGCCACCATCA
CAGTGCTCCCCCAGCAGCCCCGTAACCTCCACCTGGTCTCCCGCCAACCCACGGAGCTGGAGGTGGCTTG
GACTCCAGGCCTGAGCGGCATCTACCCCCTGACCCACTGCACCCTGCAGGCTGTGCTGTCAGACGATGGG
ATGGGCATCCAGGCGGGAGAACCAGACCCCCCAGAGGAGCCCCTCACCTCGCAAGCATCCGTGCCCCCCC
ATCAGCTTCGGCTAGGCAGCCTCCATCCTCACACCCCTTATCACATCCGCGTGGCATGCACCAGCAGCCA
GGGCCCCTCATCCTGGACCCACTGGCTTCCTGTGGAGACGCCGGAGGGAGTGCCCCTGGGCCCCCCTGAG
AACATTAGTGCTACGCGGAATGGGAGCCAGGCCTTCGTGCATTGGCAAGAGCCCCGGGCGCCCCTGCAGG
GTACCCTGTTAGGGTACCGGCTGGCGTATCAAGGCCAGGACACCCCAGAGGTGCTAATGGACATAGGGCT
AAGGCAAGAGGTGACCCTGGAGCTGCAGGGGGACGGGTCTGTGTCCAATCTGACAGTGTGTGTGGCAGCC
TACACTGCTGCTGGGGATGGACCCTGGAGCCTCCCAGTACCCCTGGAGGCCTGGCGCCCAGTGAAGGAAC
CTTCAACTCCTGCCTTCTCGTGGCCCTGGTGGTATGTACTGCTAGGAGCAGTCGTGGCCGCTGCCTGTGT
CCTCATCTTGGCTCTCTTCCTTGTCCACCGGCGAAAGAAGGAGACCCGTTTTGGAGAAGTGTTTGAACCA
ACAGTGGAAAGAGGTGAACTGGTAGTCAGGTACCGCGTGCGCAAGTCCTACAGTCGTCGGACCACTGAAG
CTACCTTGAACAGCCTGGGCATCAGTGAAGAGCTGAAGGAGAAGCTGCGGGATGTGATGGTGGACCGGCA
CAAGGTGGCCCTGGGGAAGACTCTGGGAGAGGGAGAGTTTGGAGCTGTGATGGAAGGCCAGCTCAACCAG
GACGACTCCATCCTCAAGGTGGCTGTGAAGACGATGAAGATTGCCATCTGCACGAGGTCAGAGCTGGAGG
ATTTCCTGAGTGAAGCGGTCTGCATGAAGGAATTTGACCATCCCAACGTCATGAGGCTCATCGGTGTCTG
TTTCCAGGGTTCTGAACGAGAGAGCTTCCCAGCACCTGTGGTCATCTTACCTTTCATGAAACATGGAGAC
CTACACAGCTTCCTCCTCTATTCCCGGCTCGGGGACCAGCCAGTGTACCTGCCCACTCAGATGCTAGTGA
AGTTCATGGCAGACATCGCCAGTGGCATGGAGTATCTGAGTACCAAGAGATTCATACACCGGGACCTGGC
GGCCAGGAACTGCATGCTGAATGAGAACATGTCCGTGTGTGTGGCGGACTTCGGGCTCTCCAAGAAGATC
TACAATGGGGACTACTACCGCCAGGGACGTATCGCCAAGATGCCAGTCAAGTGGATTGCCATTGAGAGTC
TAGCTGACCGTGTCTACACCAGCAAGAGCGATGTGTGGTCCTTCGGGGTGACAATGTGGGAGATTGCCAC
AAGAGGCCAAACCCCATATCCGGGCGTGGAGAACAGCGAGATTTATGACTATCTGCGCCAGGGAAATCGC
CTGAAGCAGCCTGCGGACTGTCTGGATGGACTGTATGCCTTGATGTCGCGGTGCTGGGAGCTAAATCCCC
AGGACCGGCCAAGTTTTACAGAGCTGCGGGAAGATTTGGAGAACACACTGAAGGCCTTGCCTCCTGCCCA
GGAGCCTGACGAAATCCTCTATGTCAACATGGATGAGGGTGGAGGTTATCCTGAACCCCCTGGAGCTGCA
GGAGGAGCTGACCCCCCAACCCAGCCAGACCCTAAGGATTCCTGTAGCTGCCTCACTGCGGCTGAGGTCC
ATCCTGCTGGACGCTATGTCCTCTGCCCTTCCACAACCCCTAGCCCCGCTCAGCCTGCTGATAGGGGCTC
CCCAGCAGCCCCAGGGCAGGAGGATGGTGCCGACTACAAAGACGATGACGACAAGTAGGGATCCGCCCCT
CTCCCTCCCCCCCCCCTAACGTTACTGGCCGAAGCCGCTTGGAATAAGGCCGGTGTGCGTTTGTCTATAT
GTTATTTTCCACCATATTGCCGTCTTTTGGCAATGTGAGGGCCCGGAAACCTGGCCCTGTCTTCTTGACG
AGCATTCCTAGGGGTCTTTCCCCTCTCGCCAAAGGAATGCAAGGTCTGTTGAATGTCGTGAAGGAAGCAG
TTCCTCTGGAAGCTTCTTGAAGACAAACAACGTCTGTAGCGACCCTTTGCAGGCAGCGGAACCCCCCACC
TGGCGACAGGTGCCTCTGCGGCCAAAAGCCACGTGTATAAGATACACCTGCAAAGGCGGCACAACCCCAG
TGCCACGTTGTGAGTTGGATAGTTGTGGAAAGAGTCAAATGGCTCTCCTCAAGCGTATTCAACAAGGGGC
TGAAGGATGCCCAGAAGGTACCCCATTGTATGGGATCTGATCTGGGGCCTCGGTGCACATGCTTTACATG
TGTTTAGTCGAGGTTAAAAAAACGTCTAGGCCCCCCGAACCACGGGGACGTGGTTTTCCTTTGAAAAACA
CGATGATAATATGGCCACAACCATGGTGAGCAAGGGCGAGGAGCTGTTCACCGGGGTGGTGCCCATCCTG
GTCGAGCTGGACGGCGACGTAAACGGCCACAAGTTCAGCGTGTCCGGCGAGGGCGAGGGCGATGCCACCT
ACGGCAAGCTGACCCTGAAGTTCATCTGCACCACCGGCAAGCTGCCCGTGCCCTGGCCCACCCTCGTGAC
CACCCTGACCTACGGCGTGCAGTGCTTCAGCCGCTACCCCGACCACATGAAGCAGCACGACTTCTTCAAG
TCCGCCATGCCCGAAGGCTACGTCCAGGAGCGCACCATCTTCTTCAAGGACGACGGCAACTACAAGACCC
GCGCCGAGGTGAAGTTCGAGGGCGACACCCTGGTGAACCGCATCGAGCTGAAGGGCATCGACTTCAAGGA
GGACGGCAACATCCTGGGGCACAAGCTGGAGTACAACTACAACAGCCACAACGTCTATATCATGGCCGAC
AAGCAGAAGAACGGCATCAAGGTGAACTTCAAGATCCGCCACAACATCGAGGACGGCAGCGTGCAGCTCG
CCGACCACTACCAGCAGAACACCCCCATCGGCGACGGCCCCGTGCTGCTGCCCGACAACCACTACCTGAG
CACCCAGTCCGCCCTGAGCAAAGACCCCAACGAGAAGCGCGATCACATGGTCCTGCTGGAGTTCGTGACC
GCCGCCGGGATCACTCTCGGCATGGACGAGCTGTACAAGTAAAGCGGCCGCGACTCTAGATCATAATCAG
CCATACCACATTTGTAGAGGTTTTACTTGCTTTAAAAAACCTCCCACACCTCCCCCTGAACCTGAAACAT
AAAATGAATGCAATTGTTGTTGTTAACTTGTTTATTGCAGCTTATAATGGTTACAAATAAAGCAATAGCA
TCACAAATTTCACAAATAAAGCATTTTTTTCACTGCATTCTAGTTGTGGTTTGTCCAAACTCATCAATGT
ATCTTAAGGCGTAAATTGTAAGCGTTAATATTTTGTTAAAATTCGCGTTAAATTTTTGTTAAATCAGCTC
ATTTTTTAACCAATAGGCCGAAATCGGCAAAATCCCTTATAAATCAAAAGAATAGACCGAGATAGGGT
[37 nt withheld, positions 4969-5005]
AAAGAACGTGGACTCCAACGTCAAAGG
[49 nt withheld, positions 5033-5081]
T
[91 nt withheld, positions 5083-5173]
G
[124 nt withheld, positions 5175-5298]
CAGGTGGCACTTTTCGGGGAAATGTGCGCGGAACCCCTATTTGTTTATTTTTCTAAATACATTCAAATAT
GTATCCGCTCATGAGACAATAACCCTGATAAATGCTTCAATAATATTGAAAAAGGAAGAGTCCTGAGGCG
GAAAGAACCAGCTGTGGAATGTGTGTCAGTTAGGGTGTGGAAAGTCCCCAGGCTCCCCAGCAGGCAGAAG
TATGCAAAGCATGCATCTCAATTAGTCAGCAACCAGGTGTGGAAAGTCCCCAGGCTCCCCAGCAGGCAGA
AGTATGCAAAGCATGCATCTCAATTAGTCAGCAACCATAGTCCCGCCCCTAACTCCGCCCATCCCGCCCC
TAACTCCGCCCAGTTCCGCCCATTCTCCGCCCCATGGCTGACTAATTTTTTTTATTTATGCAGAGGCCGA
GGCCGCCTCGGCCTCTGAGCTATTCCAGAAGTAGTGAGGAGGCTTTTTTGGAGGCCTAGGCTTTTGCAAA
GATCGATCAAGAGACAGGATGAGGATCGTTTCGCATGATTGAACAAGATGGATTGCACGCAGGTTCTCCG
GCCGCTTGGGTGGAGAGGCTATTCGGCTATGACTGGGCACAACAGACAATCGGCTGCTCTGATGCCGCCG
TGTTCCGGCTGTCAGCGCAGGGGCGCCCGGTTCTTTTTGTCAAGACCGACCTGTCCGGTGCCCTGAATGA
ACTGCAAGACGAGGCAGCGCGGCTATCGTGGCTGGCCACGACGGGCGTTCCTTGCGCAGCTGTGCTCGAC
GTTGTCACTGAAGCGGGAAGGGACTGGCTGCTATTGGGCGAAGTGCCGGGGCAGGATCTCCTGTCATCTC
ACCTTGCTCCTGCCGAGAAAGTATCCATCATGGCTGATGCAATGCGGCGGCTGCATACGCTTGATCCGGC
TACCTGCCCATTCGACCACCAAGCGAAACATCGCATCGAGCGAGCACGTACTCGGATGGAAGCCGGTCTT
GTCGATCAGGATGATCTGGACGAAGAGCATCAGGGGCTCGCGCCAGCCGAACTGTTCGCCAGGCTCAAGG
CGAGCATGCCCGACGGCGAGGATCTCGTCGTGACCCATGGCGATGCCTGCTTGCCGAATATCATGGTGGA
AAATGGCCGCTTTTCTGGATTCATCGACTGTGGCCGGCTGGGTGTGGCGGACCGCTATCAGGACATAGCG
TTGGCTACCCGTGATATTGCTGAAGAGCTTGGCGGCGAATGGGCTGACCGCTTCCTCGTGCTTTACGGTA
TCGCCGCTCCCGATTCGCAGCGCATCGCCTTCTATCGCCTTCTTGACGAGTTCTTCTGAGCGGGACTCTG
GGGTTCGAAATGACCGACCAAGCGACGCCCAACCTGCCATCACGAGATTTCGATTCCACCGCCGCCTTCT
ATGAAAGGTTGGGCTTCGGAATCGTTTTCCGGGACGCCGGCTGGATGATCCTCCAGCGCGGGGATCTCAT
GCTGGAGTTCTTCGCCCACCCTAGGGGGAGGCTAACTGAAACACGGAAGGAGACAATACCGGAAGGAACC
CGCGCTATGACGGCAATAAAAAGACAGAATAAAACGCACGGTGTTGGGTCGTTTGTTCATAAACGCGGGG
TTCGGTCCCAGGGCTGGCACTCTGTCGATACCCCACCGAGACCCCATTGGGGCCAATACGCCCGCGTTTC
TTCCTTTTCCCCACCCCACCCCCCAAGTTCGGGTGAAGGCCCAGGGCTCGCAGCCAACGTCGGGGCGGCA
GGCCCTGCCATAGCCTCAGGTTACTCATATATACTTTAGATTGATTTAAAACTTCATTTTTAATTTAAAA
GGATCTAGGTGAAGATCCTTTTTGATAATCTCATGACCAAAATCCCTTAACGTGAGTTTTCGTTCCACTG
AGCGTCAGACCCCGTAGAAAAGATCAAAGGATCTTCTTGAGATCCTTTTTTTCTGCGCGTAATCTGCTGC
TTGCAAACAAAAAAACCACCGCTACCAGCGGTGGTTTGTTTGCCGGATCAAGAGCTACCAACTCTTTTTC
CGAAGGTAACTGGCTTCAGCAGAGCGCAGATACCAAATACTGTCCTTCTAGTGTAGCCGTAGTTAGGCCA
CCACTTCAAGAACTCTGTAGCACCGCCTACATACCTCGCTCTGCTAATCCTGTTACCAGTGGCTGCTGCC
AGTGGCGATAAGTCGTGTCTTACCGGGTTGGACTCAAGACGATAGTTACCGGATAAGGCGCAGCGGTCGG
GCTGAACGGGGGGTTCGTGCACACAGCCCAGCTTGGAGCGAACGACCTACACCGAACTGAGATACCTACA
GCGTGAGCTATGAGAAAGCGCCACGCTTCCCGAAGGGAGAAAGGCGGACAGGTATCCGGTAAGCGGCAGG
GTCGGAACAGGAGAGCGCACGAGGGAGCTTCCAGGGGGAAACGCCTGGTATCTTTATAGTCCTGTCGGGT
TTCGCCACCTCTGACTTGAGCGTCGATTTTTGTGATGCTCGTCAGGGGGGCGGAGCCTATGGAAAAACGC
CAGCAACGCGGCCTTTTTACGGTTCCTGGCCTTTTGCTGGCCTTTTGCTCACATGTTCTTTCCTGCGTTA
TCCCCTGATTCTGTGGATAACCGTATTACCGCCATGCAT
