>Addgene plasmid #80838 | pIRES-EGFP2-AXL-Y481F | addgene partial sequence | sequence record 160042 | SV40pA-R 5'-GAAATTTGTGATGCTATTGC-3'
ACAAGTTAACAACAACAATTGCATTCATTTTATGTTTCAGGTTCAGGGGGAGGTGTGGGAGGTTTTTTAA
AGCAAGTAAAACCTCTACAAATGTGGTATGGCTGATTATGATCTAGAGTCGCGGCCGCTTTACTTGTACA
GCTCGTCCATGCCGAGAGTGATCCCGGCGGCGGTCACGAACTCCAGCAGGACCATGTGATCGCGCTTCTC
GTTGGGGTCTTTGCTCAGGGCGGACTGGGTGCTCAGGTAGTGGTTGTCGGGCAGCAGCACGGGGCCGTCG
CCGATGGGGGTGTTCTGCTGGTAGTGGTCGGCGAGCTGCACGCTGCCGTCCTCGATGTTGTGGCGGATCT
TGAAGTTCACCTTGATGCCGTTCTTCTGCTTGTCGGCCATGATATAGACGTTGTGGCTGTTGTAGTTGTA
CTCCAGCTTGTGCCCCAGGATGTTGCCGTCCTCCTTGAAGTCGATGCCCTTCAGCTCGATGCGGTTCACC
AGGGTGTCGCCCTCGAACTTCACCTCGGCGCGGGTCTTGTAGTTGCCGTCGTCCTTGAAGAAGATGGTGC
GCTCCTGGACGTAGCCTTCGGGCATGGCGGACTTGAAGAAGTCGTGCTGCTTCATGTGGTCGGGGTAGCG
GCTGAAGCACTGCACGCCGTAGGTCAGGGTGGTCACGAGGGTGGGCCAGGGCACGGGCAGCTTGCCGGTG
GTGCAGATGAACTTCAGGGTCAGCTTGCCGTAGGTGGCATCGCCCTCGCCCTCGCCGGACACGCTGAACT
TGTGGCCGTTTACGTCGCCGTCCAGCTCGACCAGGATGGGCACCACC
